>Addgene plasmid #25222 | UBI-D4 | depositor partial sequence | sequence record 11696 | Author sequence
GAGGACCGGGATAAGCCCTATGCCTGTGACATTTGTGGAAAACGTTACAAGAACCGACCAGGCCTCAGTT
ACCACTATGCCCACTCCCACTTGGCTGAGGAGGAGGGCGAGGACAAGGAAGACTCTCAACCACCCACTCC
TGTTTCCCAGAGGTCTGAGGAGCAGAAATCCAAAAAGGGTCCTGATGGATTGGCCTTGCCCAACAACTAC
TGTGACTTCTGCCTGGGGGACTCAAAGATTAACAAGAAGACGGGACAACCCGAGGAGCTGGTGTCCTGTT
CTGACTGTGGCCGCTCAGGGCATCCATCTTGCCTCCAATTTACCCCCGTGATGATGGCGGCAGTGAAGAC
ATACCGCTGGCAGTGCATCGAGTGCAAATGTTGCAATATCTGCGGCACCTCCGAGAATGACGACCAGTTG
CTCTTCTGTGATGACTGCGATCGTGGCTACCACATGTACTGTCTCACCCCGTCCATGTCTGAGCCCCCTG
AAGGAAGTTGGAGCTGCCACCTGTGTCTGGACCTGTTGAAAGAGAAAGCTTCCATCTACCAGAACCAGAA
CTCCTCT
