>Addgene plasmid #25222 | UBI-D4 | addgene partial sequence | sequence record 31302 | 25222 with T7
GAATTCCTCTGAATATTTTGTTTACTTTAAGAAGGAGATATACCATGCATCATCATCATCATCACAGCAG
CGGCAGAGAAAACTTGTATTTCCAGGGCGAGGACCGGGATAAGCCCTATGCCTGTGACATTTGTGGAAAA
CGTTACAAGAACCGACCAGGCCTCAGTTACCACTATGCCCACTCCCACTTGGCTGAGGAGGAGGGCGAGG
ACAAGGAAGACTCTCAACCACCCACTCCTGTTTCCCAGAGGTCTGAGGAGCAGAAATCCAAAAAGGGTCC
TGATGGATTGGCCTTGCCCAACAACTACTGTGACTTCTGCCTGGGGGACTCAAAGATTAACAAGAAGACG
GGACAACCCGAGGAGCTGGTGTCCTGTTCTGACTGTGGCCGCTCAGGGCATCCATCTTGCCTCCAATTTA
CCCCCGTGATGATGGCGGCAGTGAAGACATACCGCTGGCAGTGCATCGAGTGCAAATGTTGCAATATCTG
CGGCACCTCCGAGAATGACGACCAGTTGCTCTTCTGTGATGACTGCGATCGTGGCTACCACATGTACTGT
CTCACCCCGTCCATGTCTGAGCCCCCTGAAGGAAGTTGGAGCTGCCACCTGTGTCTGGACCTGTTGAAAG
AGAAAGCTTCCATCTACCAGAACCAGAACTCCTCTTGATGACGAAGCTTGCGGCCGCACTCGAGCACCAC
CACCACCACCACTGAGATCCGGCTGCTAACAAAGCCCGAAAGGAAGCTGAGTTGGCTGCTGCCACCGCTG
AGCAATAACTAGCATAACCCCTTGGGGCCTCTAAACGGGTCTTGAGGGGTTTTTTGCTGAAAGGAGGAAC
TATATCCGGATTGGCGAATGGG
[76 nt withheld, positions 863-938]
TA
