[The description below was written by a language model from this plasmid's Addgene catalogue record.]
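Description:
UBI-D4 is a bacterial expression plasmid built on pET28-MHL, a pET28-derived backbone from a structural genomics consortium. It is recorded as a low-copy plasmid carrying kanamycin resistance for selection in E. coli, with a standard cloning strain listed for propagation. The backbone is given as 7325 bp without the insert. No feature table accompanies the record, so the origin of replication, promoter and terminator are not explicitly listed. The use of T7 and T7-terminator sequencing primers is nonetheless consistent with the T7 promoter/terminator expression cassette typical of pET vectors, which requires a host that supplies T7 RNA polymerase for protein production.

The insert is a 567 bp fragment of human DPF2, also known as REQ, UBID4 or ubi-d4, a member of the D4 zinc and double PHD fingers family. The alternative names indicate that the fragment covers the C2H2 zinc finger domain, and the record cautions that it may not be the full open reading frame. It was introduced by restriction enzyme cloning and is expressed with an N-terminal His tag, which allows purification of the recombinant protein by immobilised metal affinity chromatography. The record does not state whether a protease cleavage site lies between the tag and the insert.

The stated purpose is bacterial expression of the domain for structure determination, and the depositor comments link the construct to a deposited Protein Data Bank structure. It is therefore suited to producing this DPF2 domain for crystallographic, biophysical or biochemical studies.
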