Addgene plasmid #25222: UBI-D4
Purpose: Bacterial expression for structure determination; may not be full ORF
Depositing lab: Cheryl Arrowsmith. Depositing organization: University of Toronto.
Backbone
  Vector backbone: pET28-MHL
  Backbone manufacturer: SGC
  Backbone size w/o insert (bp): 7325
  Vector type: Bacterial Expression
Growth in bacteria
  Bacterial resistance: Kanamycin, 50 μg/mL
  Growth temperature: 37°C
  Growth strain: DH5alpha
  Copy number: Low Copy
Gene/Insert
  Gene/Insert name: UBI-D4_2 (alt names: PDB: 3IUF; D4, zinc and double PHD fingers family 2, zinc finger domain; DPF2 C2H2 domain)
  Species: H. sapiens (human)
  Insert size (bp): 567
  Entrez Gene: DPF2 (a.k.a. CSS7, REQ, SMARCG2, UBID4, ubi-d4)
  Tag / fusion protein: His (N terminal on insert)
  Cloning method: Restriction Enzyme
  Sequencing primers: 5′ T7; 3′ T7-term
Terms and licenses: Academic/Nonprofit Terms; Industry Terms: Not Available to Industry
Depositor comments: PDB: 3IUF. http://www.thesgc.org/structures/3IUF/
How to cite: UBI-D4 was a gift from Cheryl Arrowsmith (Addgene plasmid # 25222 ; http://n2t.net/addgene:25222 ; RRID:Addgene_25222)
